Addgene plasmid #33326: pSG5-FLAG-CaMKKbeta rat 1-460 K193A
Depositing lab: Anthony Means. Depositing organization: Duke University. Publication: Characterization of the CaMKKbeta-AMPK signaling complex. Green MF, Anderson KA, Means AR. Cell Signal. 2011 Dec;23(12):2005-12. Epub 2011 Jul 23. 10.1016/j.cellsig.2011.07.014 PubMed 21807092.
Backbone
  Vector backbone: pSG5
  Backbone manufacturer: Stratagene
  Backbone size w/o insert (bp): 4100
  Modifications to backbone: Added blunt end cloning site which was lost during cloning.
  Vector type: Mammalian Expression
Growth in bacteria
  Bacterial resistance: Ampicillin, 100 μg/mL
  Growth temperature: 37°C
  Growth strain: DH5alpha
  Copy number: Unknown
Gene/Insert
  Gene/Insert name: Calcium/Calmodulin dependent protein kinase kinase beta (alt names: CaMKKbeta; CaMKK2)
  Species: R. norvegicus (rat)
  Insert size (bp): 1700
  Mutation: truncated at 460, K193A (S3V, G96R, and P108L also present)
  GenBank ID: NM_031338
  Entrez Gene: Camkk2
  Promoter: SV40
  Tag / fusion protein: FLAG (N terminal on insert)
  Cloning method: Restriction Enzyme; 5′ cloning site None (destroyed during cloning); 3′ cloning site None (destroyed during cloning)
  Sequencing primers: 5′ T7
Terms and licenses: Academic/Nonprofit Terms; Industry Terms: Not Available to Industry
How to cite: pSG5-FLAG-CaMKKbeta rat 1-460 K193A was a gift from Anthony Means (Addgene plasmid # 33326 ; http://n2t.net/addgene:33326 ; RRID:Addgene_33326)
