[The description below was written by a language model from this plasmid's Addgene catalogue record.]
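Description:
pSG5-FLAG-CaMKKbeta rat 1-460 K193A is a mammalian expression plasmid built on the Stratagene pSG5 backbone (about 4.1 kb without insert). It is propagated in E. coli under ampicillin selection. The record gives no feature table, does not name the bacterial origin of replication, and lists the copy number as unknown. No mammalian selection marker is recorded, which fits transient transfection use. The backbone was modified with a blunt-end cloning site that was lost during cloning, so neither insert junction retains a usable restriction site. A T7 primer is listed for sequencing into the 5′ end of the insert.

The insert, listed at roughly 1.7 kb, encodes rat calcium/calmodulin-dependent protein kinase kinase beta (CaMKKβ, Camkk2) truncated at residue 460. It carries an N-terminal FLAG epitope for detection or immunoprecipitation and is expressed from the SV40 promoter. The engineered change is K193A. The record does not describe its effect, but lysine-to-alanine substitutions of this kind in kinases are commonly used to disrupt ATP binding and produce a catalytically inactive protein. Three further substitutions relative to the reference sequence (S3V, G96R and P108L) are also noted as present, and users should bear these in mind when interpreting results.

The associated publication characterises the CaMKKβ–AMPK signalling complex. The construct is therefore most plausibly one of a series of truncation and point mutants used in mammalian cells to map which regions and activities of CaMKKβ are needed for its association with, or signalling to, AMPK. The record does not spell out this specific role.
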