>Addgene plasmid #33326 | pSG5-FLAG-CaMKKbeta rat 1-460 K193A | addgene partial sequence | sequence record 43304 | T7 5'-TAATACGACTCACTATAGGG-3'
ATGGACTACAAGGACGACGATGACAAAGCTAGCTCATTATGTGTCTCTAGCCAGCCCACCAGCGACCGGG
CAGCCCCCCAGGATGAGCTGGGAAGCGGGGGTGTCAGCCGGGAAAGCCAGAAGCCCTGCGAGGCACTGCG
GGGACTCTCATCCTTAAGCATCCACTTGGGCATGGAATCCTTCATCGTGGTCACCGAGTGTGAACCAGGC
CGGGGCGTGGACCTCAGCCTGGCCAGAGACCAACCTCTGGAGGCCGATGGCCAGGAACTCCCTCTGGATG
CCTCGGAACCTGAGTCACGGTCCCTGCTTTCTGGTCGCAAGATGTCCCTCCAGGAGCGGTCCCAGGGCGG
GCTGGCGTCCAGCAGCAGCCTGGACATGAATGGACGCTGCATCTGCCCATCCCTGTCCTACTCACCAGCC
AGCTCCCCACAGTCCTCTCCCCGGATGCCCCGGCGGCCCACAGTGGAGTCGCACCACGTCTCCATCACGG
GTTTGCAGGACTGTGTGCAGCTGAATCAGTACACGCTGAAGGATGAAATTGGAAAGGGCTCCTATGGCGT
TGTCAAGCTGGCCTACAATGAAAATGACAATACTTATTATGCAATGAAAGTGCTGTCCAAAAAGAAGCTG
ATCCGACAGGCCGGCTTTCCACGTCGCCCCCCACCTCGAGGTACTCGCCCAGCTCCAGGGGGCTGCATCC
AGCCCAGGGGCCCCATCGAGCAGGTGTATCAGGAAATTGCCATCCTCAAGAAGCTGGATCACCCCAACGT
GGTGAAGCTGGTGGAGGTCCTGGATGACCCTAACGAGGACCATCTGTACATGGTGTTTGAACTGGTCAAC
C
