>Addgene plasmid #33326 | pSG5-FLAG-CaMKKbeta rat 1-460 K193A | addgene partial sequence | sequence record 43305 | SV40pA-R 5'-GAAATTTGTGATGCTATTGC-3'
GTTCTGCTTTAATAAGATCAAGCTTATCTACCCCTAGATGCATGCTCGAGTTTTTTTTTTTTTTTTTTTT
TTTTTTTTTTTTCTTTGTCCCCTTAAACAACAAAGGGAGAGAAAAAAAAAGAAAAGAAAAACCACAAAAA
AAACAACAGCAACAACAAAAAAAAACAAAAACAAAAACAAAAAACTGATAACCAAAAATGACAGTCAAGG
CTCTACACACGTGCTTGGTTTCCGTAGGACATGCTGCTATGGAAACCCAGGGTGCAGCACCCCCGTGCAG
GGCCACACAGCCAGGCATGCGAGGTCAGGTGGTCCGCGCAGCTACTCCGGCTCCATGGCCTCCTCGGGCT
GCTGTGGAGGCGTGCGTGGCGGGGAGCCAGGGGCCGGAGCCCCGCAACTTTCCACGCAGGGACCACCTTT
CACAAAAGCACTTCCTCCTCCCCCACAGGGGCTGGCTCTGGGCCCCGGAGGCTGTCTTCCCTGCCTTGCT
TCCTTGGGCTCAAACAAGGGCTCCCACTCCCTGGTTGGTTTTTTGGTGAGCAGGTTTCCGGGTGCTGACA
AGGAACGCTCCTCCCGCCGGCTACCTTCAAATGGGTTCCCAAAAGACCGTTTCCNAATCATGGTCTTCAC
TAGGATCACAGTTGCCAGGCTGGGAATGTGTTTGACTGAATTCTCGACCTCCTCTTCGGTCACCTCGACC
AGTATTCAGTTCTCGTCCTCCGACGGCAGTGGCTCGGCCCCGTGCCTCGTGACCCAAGGGTGCAGCTTGA
TTTCAGGTACCACAATCCTGGACTCTGGGTTCTTGTCCAACATCCGGGTGATCA
